Addgene plasmid #149486: pFRG5
Purpose: Broad-Host range expression vector, RSF1010 origin, RhaR-RhaS activator, PrhaBAD promoter, mRFP, Gentamicin Resistance Marker.
Depositing lab: Christopher Reisch. Depositing organization: University of Florida. Publication: A plasmid toolbox for controlled gene expression across the Proteobacteria. Schuster LA, Reisch CR. Nucleic Acids Res. 2021 Jun 14. pii: 6298615. doi: 10.1093/nar/gkab496. PubMed 34125913.
Backbone
  Vector backbone: Unspecified
  Vector type: Bacterial Expression, Synthetic Biology
Growth in bacteria
  Bacterial resistance: Gentamicin, 10 μg/mL
  Growth temperature: 37°C
  Growth strain: DH5alpha
  Copy number: Low Copy
Gene/Insert
  Gene/Insert name: RhaS-RhaR-mRFP
  Species: Synthetic
  Promoter: PrhaBAD
  Cloning method: Ligation Independent Cloning
Terms and licenses: Academic/Nonprofit Terms; Industry Terms: Not Available to Industry
How to cite: pFRG5 was a gift from Christopher Reisch (Addgene plasmid # 149486 ; http://n2t.net/addgene:149486 ; RRID:Addgene_149486)
