[The description below was written by a language model from this plasmid's Addgene catalogue record and pLannotate feature annotations shown in this document.]
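Description:
pFRG5 is a broad-host-range bacterial expression vector of about 9.9 kb, part of a plasmid toolbox for controlled gene expression across the Proteobacteria. The catalogue does not name a backbone, but the annotated sequence shows an RSF1010-type replicon: oriV together with the plasmid-encoded RepA, RepB and RepC replication proteins (RepC annotated as a fragment) and an R1162-like antisense RNA. Because this replicon supplies its own replication proteins, it can be maintained in many Gram-negative hosts; the record lists it as low copy. An RSF1010 oriT with mobB and mobC genes is also present, which means the plasmid should be mobilisable by conjugation when a helper conjugative system is supplied. Selection is by gentamicin, through an aacC1 acetyltransferase gene lying downstream of a class 1 integron Pc promoter.

The payload is an L-rhamnose-inducible reporter cassette. The E. coli activator genes rhaS and rhaR are encoded on the strand opposite the rhaBAD promoter. In the presence of rhamnose, RhaR drives rhaSR expression and RhaS activates PrhaBAD. Downstream of the promoter sits a hammerhead ribozyme from the tobacco ringspot virus satellite RNA, a part generally used as a self-cleaving insulator that standardises the 5′ end of the transcript. It is followed by the monomeric red fluorescent protein mRFP1. Short fragments annotated as CmR, lacZα, lacI and M13 ori appear to be non-functional remnants of assembly.

The construct serves to characterise rhamnose-inducible expression in diverse proteobacterial hosts using red fluorescence as the readout. It could plausibly also serve as a template in which mRFP is replaced by a gene of interest, though the record does not state this explicitly.
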