Features (pLannotate 1.2.2; 20 found; start..end, strand, type, name):
    330..724     -  rep_origin     RSF1010 oriV: replication origin of the broad-host-range plasmid RSF1010; requires the RSF1010 RepA/B/C proteins for replication (Scholz et al., 1989)
    754..1035    -  CDS            mobC: MOBC_ECOLX - Protein predicted: Swiss-Prot protein existence level 4. This protein is essential to promote the specific transfer of the plasmid in the presence of conjugative plasmids. From Escherichia coli.
   1066..1153    +  oriT           RSF1010 oriT: origin of transfer of the broad-host-range plasmid RSF1010 (Scholz et al., 1989)
   1982..2392    +  CDS            mobB: MOBB2_ECOLX - Protein predicted: Swiss-Prot protein existence level 4. This protein is essential to promote the specific transfer of the plasmid in the presence of conjugative plasmids. From Escherichia coli.
   2392..3363    +  CDS            RSF1010 RepB: replication protein B of the broad-host-range plasmid RSF1010 (Scholz et al., 1989); repB
   3806..3880    +  ncRNA          Plasmid R1162: Accession: RF00043 - R1162-like plasmid antisense RNA
   3874..4710    +  CDS            repA: REPJ_ECOLX - Experimental evidence at protein level: Swiss-Prot protein existence level 1. This protein is involved in regulating the plasmid copy- number. Increasing the level of this protein results in a higher plasmid copy-number. From Escherichia coli.
   4700..5551    +  CDS            RSF1010 RepC (fragment): replication protein C of the broad-host-range plasmid RSF1010 (Scholz et al., 1989); repC
   5741..5772    -  CDS            CmR (fragment): chloramphenicol acetyltransferase confers resistance to chloramphenicol
   5772..5849    +  rep_origin     M13 ori (fragment): M13 bacteriophage origin of replication; arrow indicates direction of (+) strand synthesis
   5853..6008    -  CDS            lacZα (fragment): LacZα fragment of β-galactosidase; lacZ fragment
   6009..6857    -  CDS            rhaR: transcriptional activator of rhaR and rhaS; E. coli rhaR; needed for rhamnose-dependent activation of the rhaB promoter
   6931..7767    -  CDS            rhaS: positive regulator of the rhaB promoter; E. coli rhaS; activated by L-rhamnose
   7913..8031    +  promoter       rhaB promoter: promoter of the E. coli rhaBAD operon, conferring tight induction with L-rhamnose and repression with D-glucose in the presence of RhaR and RhaS (Giacalone et al., 2006)
   8046..8095    +  misc_RNA       sTRSV HHRz: hammerhead ribozyme from the tobacco ringspot virus satellite RNA (Khvorova et al., 2003)
   8158..8832    +  CDS            mRFP1: mRFP1 is a basic (constitutively fluorescent) red fluorescent protein published in 2002, derived from Discosoma sp.. It is reported to be a somewhat slowly-maturing monomer with low acid sensitivity.
   8863..8947    -  CDS            lacI (fragment): lac repressor; lacI; The lac repressor binds to the lac operator to inhibit transcription in E. coli. This inhibition can be relieved by adding lactose or isopropyl-β-D-thiogalactopyranoside (IPTG).
   8958..9074    -  CDS            CmR (fragment): chloramphenicol acetyltransferase; cat; confers resistance to chloramphenicol
   9112..9140    +  promoter       Pc promoter: intI1 (promoter lies within the coding sequence); class 1 integron promoter
   9329..9862    +  CDS            GmR: gentamycin acetyltransferase; aacC1; confers resistance to gentamycin
>Addgene plasmid #149486 | pFRG5 | addgene full sequence | sequence record 314913 | Addgene NGS Result
GGTGGCACTTTTCGGGGATCTTCAAATTCCCGTTGCACATAGCCCGGCAATTCCTTTCCCTGCTCTGCCA
TAAGCGCAGCGAATGCCGGGTAATACTCGTCAACGATCTGATAGAGAAGGGTTTGCTCGGGTCGGTGGCT
CTGGTAACGACCAGTATCCCGATCCCGGCTGGCCGTCCTGGCCGCCACATGAGGCATGTTCCGCGTCCTT
GCAATACTGTGTTTACATACAGTCTATCGCTTAGCGGAAAGTTCTTTTACCCTCAGCCGAAATGCCTGCC
GTTGCTAGACATTGCCAGCCAGTGCCCGTCACTCCCGTACTAACTGTCACGAACCCCTGCAATAACTGTC
ACGCCCCCCTGCAATAACTGTCACGAACCCCTGCAATAACTGTCACGCCCCCAAACCTGCAAACCCAGCA
GGGGCGGGGGCTGGCGGGGTGTTGGAAAAATCCATCCATGATTATCTAAGAATAATCCACTAGGCGCGGT
TATCAGCGCCCTTGTGGGGCGCTGCTGCCCTTGCCCAATATGCCCGGCCAGAGGCCGGATAGCTGGTCTA
TTCGCTGCGCTAGGCTACACACCGCCCCACCGCTGCGCGGCAGGGGGAAAGGCGGGCAAAGCCCGCTAAA
CCCCACACCAAACCCCGCAGAAATACGCTGGAGCGCTTTTAGCCGCTTTAGCGGCCTTTCCCCCTACCCG
AAGGGTGGGGGCGCGTGTGCAGCCCCGCAGGGCCTGTCTCGGTCGATCATTCAGCCCGGCTCATCCTTCT
GGCGTGGCGGCAGACCGAACAAGGCGCGGTCGTGGTCGCGTTCAAGGTACGCATCCATTGCCGCCATGAG
CCGATCCTCCGGCCACTCGCTGCTGTTCACCTTGGCCAAAATCATGGCCCCCACCAGCACCTTGCGCCTT
GTTTCGTTCTTGCGCTCTTGCTGCTGTTCCCTTGCCCGCACCCGCTGAATTTCGGCATTGATTCGCGCTC
GTTGTTCTTCGAGCTTGGCCAGCCGATCCGCCGCCTTGTTGCTCCCCTTAACCATCTTGACACCCCATTG
TTAATGTGCTGTCTCGTAGGCTATCATGGAGGCACAGCGGCGGCAATCCCGACCCTACTTTGTAGGGGAG
GGCGCACTTACCGGTTTCTCTTCGAGAAACTGGCCTAACGGCCACCCTTCGGGCGGTGCGCTCTCCGAGG
GCCATTGCATGGAGCCGAAAAGCAAAAGCAACAGCGAGGCAGCATGGCGATTTATCACCTTACGGCGAAA
ACCGGCAGCAGGTCGGGCGGCCAATCGGCCAGGGCCAAGGCCGACTACATCCAGCGCGAAGGCAAGTATG
CCCGCGACATGGATGAAGTCTTGCACGCCGAATCCGGGCACATGCCGGAGTTCGTCGAGCGGCCCGCCGA
CTACTGGGATGCTGCCGACCTGTATGAACGCGCCAATGGGCGGCTGTTCAAGGAGGTCGAATTTGCCCTG
CCGGTCGAGCTGACCCTCGACCAGCAGAAGGCGCTGGCGTCCGAGTTCGCCCAGCACCTGACCGGTGCCG
AGCGCCTGCCGTATACGCTGGCCATCCATGCCGGTGGCGGCGAGAACCCGCACTGCCACCTGATGATCTC
CGAGCGGATCAATGACGGCATCGAGCGGCCCGCCGCTCAGTGGTTCAAGCGGTACAACGGCAAGACCCCG
GAGAAGGGCGGGGCACAGAAGACCGAAGCGCTCAAGCCCAAGGCATGGCTTGAGCAGACCCGCGAGGCAT
GGGCCGACCATGCCAACCGGGCATTAGAGCGGGCTGGCCACGACGCCCGCATTGACCACAGAACACTTGA
GGCGCAGGGCATCGAGCGCCTGCCCGGTGTTCACCTGGGGCCGAACGTGGTGGAGATGGAAGGCCGGGGC
ATCCGCACCGACCGGGCAGACGTGGCCCTGAACATCGACACCGCCAACGCCCAGATCATCGACTTACAGG
AATACCGGGAGGCAATAGACCATGAACGCAATCGACAGAGTGAAGAAATCCAGAGGCATCAACGAGTTAG
CGGAGCAGATCGAACCGCTGGCCCAGAGCATGGCGACACTGGCCGACGAAGCCCGGCAGGTCATGAGCCA
GACCCAGCAGGCCAGCGAGGCGCAGGCGGCGGAGTGGCTGAAAGCCCAGCGCCAGACAGGGGCGGCATGG
GTGGAGCTGGCCAAAGAGTTGCGGGAGGTAGCCGCCGAGGTGAGCAGCGCCGCGCAGAGCGCCCGGAGCG
CGTCGCGGGGGTGGCACTGGAAGCTATGGCTAACCGTGATGCTGGCTTCCATGATGCCTACGGTGGTGCT
GCTGATCGCATCGTTGCTCTTGCTCGACCTGACGCCACTGACAACCGAGGACGGCTCGATCTGGCTGCGC
TTGGTGGCCCGATGAAGAACGACAGGACTTTGCAGGCCATAGGCCGACAGCTCAAGGCCATGGGCTGTGA
GCGCTTCGATATCGGCGTCAGGGACGCCACCACCGGCCAGATGATGAACCGGGAATGGTCAGCCGCCGAA
GTGCTCCAGAACACGCCATGGCTCAAGCGGATGAATGCCCAGGGCAATGACGTGTATATCAGGCCCGCCG
AGCAGGAGCGGCATGGTCTGGTGCTGGTGGACGACCTCAGCGAGTTTGACCTGGATGACATGAAAGCCGA
GGGCCGGGAGCCTGCCCTGGTAGTGGAAACCAGCCCGAAGAACTATCAGGCATGGGTCAAGGTGGCCGAC
GCCGCAGGCGGTGAACTTCGGGGGCAGATTGCCCGGACGCTGGCCAGCGAGTACGACGCCGACCCGGCCA
GCGCCGACAGCCGCCACTATGGCCGCTTGGCGGGCTTCACCAACCGCAAGGACAAGCACACCACCCGCGC
CGGTTATCAGCCGTGGGTGCTGCTGCGTGAATCCAAGGGCAAGACCGCCACCGCTGGCCCGGCGCTGGTG
CAGCAGGCTGGCCAGCAGATCGAGCAGGCCCAGCGGCAGCAGGAGAAGGCCCGCAGGCTGGCCAGCCTCG
AACTGCCCGAGCGGCAGCTTAGCCGCCACCGGCGCACGGCGCTGGACGAGTACCGCAGCGAGATGGCCGG
GCTGGTCAAGCGCTTCGGTGATGACCTCAGCAAGTGCGACTTTATCGCCGCGCAGAAGCTGGCCAGCCGG
GGCCGCAGTGCCGAGGAAATCGGCAAGGCCATGGCCGAGGCCAGCCCAGCGCTGGCAGAGCGCAAGCCCG
GCCACGAAGCGGATTACATCGAGCGCACCGTCAGCAAGGTCATGGGTCTGCCCAGCGTCCAGCTTGCGCG
GGCCGAGCTGGCACGGGCACCGGCACCCCGCCAGCGAGGCATGGACAGGGGCGGGCCAGATTTCAGCATG
TAGTGCTTGCGTTGGTACTCACGCCTGTTATACTATGAGTACTCACGCACAGAAGGGGGTTTTATGGAAT
ACGAAAAAAGCGCTTCAGGGTCGGTCTACCTGATCAAAAGTGACAAGGGCTATTGGTTGCCCGGTGGCTT
TGGTTATACGTCAAACAAGGCCGAGGCTGGCCGCTTTTCAGTCGCTGATATGGCCAGCCTTAACCTTGAC
GGCTGCACCTTGTCCTTGTTCCGCGAAGACAAGCCTTTCGGCCCCGGCAAGTTTCTCGGTGACTGATATG
AAAGACCAAAAGGACAAGCAGACCGGCGACCTGCTGGCCAGCCCTGACGCTGTACGCCAAGCGCGATATG
CCGAGCGCATGAAGGCCAAAGGGATGCGTCAGCGCAAGTTCTGGCTGACCGACGACGAATACGAGGCGCT
GCGCGAGTGCCTGGAAGAACTCAGAGCGGCGCAGGGCGGGGGTAGTGACCCCGCCAGCGCCTAACCACCA
ACTGCCTGCAAAGGAGGCAATCAATGGCTACCCATAAGCCTATCAATATTCTGGAGGCGTTCGCAGCAGC
GCCGCCACCGCTGGACTACGTTTTGCCCAACATGGTGGCCGGTACGGTCGGGGCGCTGGTGTCGCCCGGT
GGTGCCGGTAAATCCATGCTGGCCCTGCAACTGGCCGCACAGATTGCAGGCGGGCCGGATCTGCTGGAGG
TGGGCGAACTGCCCACCGGCCCGGTGATCTACCTGCCCGCCGAAGACCCGCCCACCGCTATTCATCACCG
CCTGCACGCCCTTGGGGCGCACCTCAGCGCCGAGGAACGGCAAGCCGTGGCTGACGGCCTGCTGATCCAG
CCGCTGATCGGCAGCCTGCCCAACATCATGGCCCCGGAGTGGTTCGACGGCCTCAAGCGCGCCGCCGAGG
GCCGCCGCCTGATGGTGCTGGACACGCTGCGCCGGTTCCACATCGAGGAAGAAAACGCCAGCGGCCCCAT
GGCCCAGGTCATCGGTCGCATGGAGGCCATCGCCGCCGATACCGGGTGCTCTATCGTGTTCCTGCACCAT
GCCAGCAAGGGCGCGGCCATGATGGGCGCAGGCGACCAGCAGCAGGCCAGCCGGGGCAGCTCGGTACTGG
TCGATAACATCCGCTGGCAGTCCTACCTGTCGAGCATGACCAGCGCCGAGGCCGAGGAATGGGGTGTGGA
CGACGACCAGCGCCGGTTCTTCGTCCGCTTCGGTGTGAGCAAGGCCAACTATGGCGCACCGTTCGCTGAT
CGGTGGTTCAGGCGGCATGACGGCGGGGTGCTCAAGCCCGCCGTGCTGGAGAGGCAGCGCAAGAGCAAGG
GGGTGCCCCGTGGTGAAGCCTAAGAACAAGCACAGCCTCAGCCACGTCCGGCACGACCCGGCGCACTGTC
TGGCCCCCGGCCTGTTCCGTGCCCTCAAGCGGGGCGAGCGCAAGCGCAGCAAGCTGGACGTGACGTATGA
CTACGGCGACGGCAAGCGGATCGAGTTCAGCGGCCCGGAGCCGCTGGGCGCTGATGATCTGCGCATCCTG
CAAGGGCTGGTGGCCATGGCTGGGCCTAATGGCCTAGTGCTTGGCCCGGAACCCAAGACCGAAGGCGGAC
GGCAGCTCCGGCTGTTCCTGGAACCCAAGTGGGAGGCCGTCACCGCTGATGCCATGGTGGTCAAAGGTAG
CTATCGGGCGCTGGCAAAGGAAATCGGGGCAGAGGTCGATAGTGGTGGGGCGCTCAAGCACATACAGGAC
TGCATCGAGCGCCTTTGGAAGGTATCCATCATCGCCCAGAATGGCCGCAAGCGGCAGGGGTTTCGGCTGC
TGTCGGAGTACGCCAGCGACGAGGCGGACGGGCGCCTGTACGTGGCCCTGAACCCCTTGATCGCGCAGGC
CGTCATGGGTGGCGGCCAGCATGTGCGCATCAGCATGGACGAGGTGCGGGCGCTGGACAGCGAAACCGCC
CGCCTGCTGCACCAGCGGCTGTGTGGCTGGATCGACCCCGGCAAAACCGGCAAGGCTTCCATAGATACCT
TGTGCGGCTATGTCTGGCCGTCAGAGGCCAGTGGTTCGACCATGCGCAAGCGCCGCCAGCGGGTGCGCGA
GGCGTTGCCGGAGCTGGTCGCGCTGGGCTGGACGGTAACCGAGTTCGCGGCGGGCAAGTACGACATCACC
CGGCCCAAGGCGGCAGGCTGACCCCCCCCACTCTATTGTAAACAAGACATTTTTATCTTTTATATTCAAT
GGCTTATTTTCCTGCTAATTGGTAATACCATGAAAAATACCATGCTCAGAAAAGGCTTAACAATATTTTG
AAAAATTGCCTACTGAGCGCTGCCGCACAGCTCCATAGCGTTTAAGGGCACCAATAACTGCCTTAAAAAA
ATTACGCCCCGCCCTGCCACTCATCGCAGTACGGCCTATTGGTTAAAAAATGAGCTGATTTAACAAAAAT
TTAACGCGAATTTTAACAAAATATTAACGCTTACAATTTCCATTCGCCATTCAGGCTGCGCAACTGTTGG
GAAGGGCGATCGGTGCGGGCCTCTTCGCTATTACGCCAGCTGGCGAAAGGGGGATGTGCTGCAAGGCGAT
TAAGTTGGGTAACGCCAGGGTTTTCCCAGTCACGACGTTGTAAAACGACGGCCAGTGATTAATCTTTCTG
CGAATTGAGATGACGCCACTGGCTGGGCGTCATCCCGGTTTCCCGGGTAAACACCACCGAAAAATAGTTA
CTATCTTCAAAGCCACATTCGGTCGAAATATCACTGATTAACAGGCGGCTATGCTGGAGAAGATATTGCG
CATGACACACTCTGACCTGTCGCAGATATTGATTGATGGTCATTCCAGTCTGCTGGCGAAATTGCTGACG
CAAAACGCGCTCACTGCACGATGCCTCATCACAAAATTTATCCAGCGCAAAGGGACTTTTCAGGCTAGCC
GCCAGCCGGGTAATCAGCTTATCCAGCAACGTTTCGCTGGATGTTGGCGGCAACGAATCACTGGTGTAAC
GATGGCGATTCAGCAACATCACCAACTGCCCGAACAGCAACTCAGCCATTTCGTTAGCAAACGGCACATG
CTGACTACTTTCATGCTCAAGCTGACCGATAACCTGCCGCGCCTGCGCCATCCCCATGCTACCTAAGCGC
CAGTGTGGTTGCCCTGCGCTTGCGTTAAATCCCGGAATCGCCCCCTGCCAGTCAAGATTCAGCTTCAGAC
GCTCCGGGCAATAAATAATACTCTGCAAAACCAGATCGTTAACGGAAGCGTAGGAGTGTTTATCGTCAGC
ATGAATGTAAAAGAGATCGCCACGGGTAATGCGATAAGGGCGATCGTTGAGTACATGCAGGCCATTACCG
CGCCAGACAATCACCAGCTCACAAAAATCATGTGTATGTTCAGCAAAGACATCTTGCGGATAACGGTCAG
CCACAGCGACTGCCTGCTGGTCGCTGGCAAAAAAATCATCTTTGAGAAGTTTTAACTGATGCGCCACCGT
GGCTACCTCGGCCAGAGAACGAAGTTGATTATTCGCAATATGGCGTACAAATACGTTGAGAAGATTCGCG
TTATTGCAGAAAGCCATCCCGTCCCTGGCGAATATCACGCGGTGACCAGTTAAACTCTCGGAGAAAAAGC
GTCGAAAAGTGGTTACTGTCGCTGAATCCACAGCGATAGGCGATGTCAGTAACGCTGGCCTCGCTGTGGC
GTAGCAGATGTCGGGCTTTCATCAGTCGCAGGCGGTTCAGGTATCGCTGAGGCGTCAGTCCCGTTTGCTG
CTTAAGCTGCCGATGTAGCGTACGCAGTGAAAGAGAAAATTGATCCGCCACGGCATCCCAATTCACCTCA
TCGGCAAAATGGTCCTCCAGCCAGGCCAGAAGCAAGTTGAGACGTGATGCGCTGTTTTCCAGGTTCTCCT
GCAAACTGCTTTTACGCAGCAAGAGCAGTAATTGCATAAACAGGATCTCGCGACTGGCGGTCGAGGGTAA
ATCATTTTCCCCTTCCTGCTGTTCCATCTGTGCAACCAGCTGTCGCACCTGCTGCAATACGCCGTGGTTA
ACGCGCCAGTGAGACGGATACTGCCCATCCAGCTCTTGTGGCAGCAACTGATTCAGCCCGGCGAGAAACT
GAAATCGATCCGGCGAGCGATACAGCACATTGGTCAGACACAGATTATCGGTATGTTCATACAGATGCCG
ATCATGATCGCGTACGAAACAGACCGTGCCACCGGTGATGGTATAGGGCTGCCCATTAAACACATGAATA
CCCGTGCCATGTTCGACAATCACAATTTCATGAAAATCATGATGATGTTCAGGAAAATCCGCCTGCGGGA
GCCGGGGTTCTATCGCCACGGACGCGTTACCAGACGGAAAAAAATCCACACTATGTAATACGGTCATACT
GGCTTCCTGATGTCGTCAACACGGCGAAATAGTAATCACGAGGTCAGGTTCTTACCTTAAATTTTCGACG
GAAAACCACGTAAAAAACGTCGATTTTTCAAGATACAGCGTGAATTTTCAGGAAATGCGGTGAGCATCAC
ATCACCACAATTCAGCAAATTGTGAACATCATCACGTTCATCTTTCCCTGGTTGCCAATGGCCCATTTTC
CTGTCAGTAACGAGAAGGTCGCGAATTCAGGCGCTTTTTAGACTGGTCGTAATGAAATTCAGCAGCTGTC
ACCGGATGTGCTTTCCGGTCTGATGAGTCCGTGAGGACGAAACAGCCTCTACAAATAATTTTGTTTAAGA
ACTGGGAAGAGCGCAGATTAAAGAGGAGAAATACTAGATGGCTTCCTCCGAAGACGTTATCAAAGAGTTC
ATGCGTTTCAAAGTTCGTATGGAAGGTTCCGTTAACGGTCACGAGTTCGAAATCGAAGGTGAAGGTGAAG
GTCGTCCGTACGAAGGTACCCAGACCGCTAAACTGAAAGTTACCAAAGGTGGTCCGCTGCCGTTCGCTTG
GGACATCCTGTCCCCGCAGTTCCAGTACGGTTCCAAAGCTTACGTTAAACACCCGGCTGACATCCCGGAC
TACCTGAAACTGTCCTTCCCGGAAGGTTTCAAATGGGAACGTGTTATGAACTTCGAAGACGGTGGTGTTG
TTACCGTTACCCAGGACTCCTCCCTGCAAGACGGTGAGTTCATCTACAAAGTTAAACTGCGTGGTACCAA
CTTCCCGTCCGACGGTCCGGTTATGCAGAAAAAAACCATGGGTTGGGAAGCTTCCACCGAACGTATGTAC
CCGGAAGACGGTGCTCTGAAAGGTGAAATCAAAATGCGTCTGAAACTGAAAGACGGTGGTCACTACGACG
CTGAAGTTAAAACCACCTACATGGCTAAAAAACCGGTTCAGCTGCCGGGTGCTTACAAAACCGACATCAA
ACTGGACATCACCTCCCACAACGAAGACTACACCATCGTTGAACAGTACGAACGTGCTGAAGGTCGTCAC
TCCACCGGTGCTTAATAACGCTGATAGTGCTAGTGTAGATCGCGCTTTCCAGTCGGGAAACCTGTCGTGC
CAGCTGCATTAATGAATCGGCCAACGCGCGGGGAGAGGCGGTTTGCGTATTGGGCGCATGCATAAAAACT
GTTGTAATTCATTAAGCATTCTGCCGACATGGAATCCATCACAAACGGCATGATGAACCTGAATCGCCAG
CGGCATCAGCACCTTGTCGCCTTGCGTATAATATTTGCCCATGGACGCACACCGTGGAAACGGATGAAGG
CACGAACCCAGTTGACATAAGCCTGTTCGGTTCGTAAACTGTAATGCAAGTAGCGTATGCGCTCACGCAA
CTGGTCCAGAACCTTGACCGAACGCAGCGGTGGTAACGGCGCAGTGGCGGTTTTCATGGCTTGTTATGAC
TGTTTTTTTGTACAGTCTATGCCTCGGGCATCCAAGCAGCAAGCGCGTTACGCCGTGGGTCGATGTTTGA
TGTTATGGAGCAGCAACGATGTTACGCAGCAGCAACGATGTTACGCAGCAGGGCAGTCGCCCTAAAACAA
AGTTAGGTGGCTCAAGTATGGGCATCATTCGCACATGTAGGCTCGGCCCTGACCAAGTCAAATCCATGCG
GGCTGCTCTTGATCTTTTCGGTCGTGAGTTCGGAGACGTAGCCACCTACTCCCAACATCAGCCGGACTCC
GATTACCTCGGGAACTTGCTCCGTAGTAAGACATTCATCGCGCTTGCTGCCTTCGACCAAGAAGCGGTTG
TTGGCGCTCTCGCGGCTTACGTTCTGCCCAAGTTTGAGCAGCCGCGTAGTGAGATCTATATCTATGATCT
CGCAGTCTCCGGAGAGCACCGGAGGCAGGGCATTGCCACCGCGCTCATCAATCTCCTCAAGCATGAGGCC
AACGCGCTTGGTGCTTATGTGATCTACGTGCAAGCAGATTACGGTGACGATCCCGCAGTGGCTCTCTATA
CAAAGTTGGGCATACGGGAAGAAGTGATGCACTTTGATATCGACCCAAGTACCGCCACCTAACAATTCGT
TCAAGCCGAGATCGGCTTCCCGGCCGCGGAGTTGTTCGGTAAATTGTCACAACGCCGCA
